>Addgene plasmid #54114 | mEmerald-H2B-N-22 | depositor partial sequence | sequence record 84285 | insert sequence
TCAGATCCGCTAGCGCCACCATGCCAGAGCCAGCGAAGTCTGCTCCCGCCCCGAAAAAGGGCTCCAAGAA
GGCGGTGACTAAGGCGCAGAAGAAAGGCGGCAAGAAGCGCAAGCGCAGCCGCAAGGAGAGCTATTCCATC
TATGTGTACAAGGTTCTGAAGCAGGTCCACCCTGACACCGGCATTTCGTCCAAGGCCATGGGCATCATGA
ATTCGTTTGTGAACGACATTTTCGAGCGCATCGCAGGTGAGGCTTCCCGCCTGGCGCATTACAACAAGCG
CTCGACCATCACCTCCAGGGAGATCCAGACGGCCGTGCGCCTGCTGCTGCCTGGGGAGTTGGCCAAGCAC
GCCGTGTCCGAGGGTACTAAGGCCATCACCAAGTACACCAGCGCTAAGCTCGAGCTCAAGCTTCGAATTC
TGCAGTCGACGGTACCGCGGGCCCGGGATCCACCGGTCGCCACCATGGTGAGCAAGGGCGAGGAGCTGTT
CACCGGGGTGGTGCCCATCCTGGTCGAGCTGGACGGCGACGTAAACGGCCACAAGTTCAGCGTGTCCGGC
GAGGGCGAGGGCGATGCCACCTACGGCAAGCTGACCCTGAAGTTCATCTGCACCACCGGCAAGCTGCCCG
TGCCCTGGCCCACCCTCGTGACCACCTTGACCTACGGCGTGCAGTGCTTCGCCCGCTACCCCGACCACAT
GAAGCAGCACGACTTCTTCAAGTCCGCCATGCCCGAAGGCTACGTCCAGGAGCGCACCATCTTCTTCAAG
GACGACGGCAACTACAAGACCCGCGCCGAGGTGAAGTTCGAGGGCGACACCCTGGTGAACCGCATCGAGC
TGAAGGGCATCGACTTCAAGGAGGACGGCAACATCCTGGGGCACAAGCTGGAGTACAACTACAACAGCCA
CAAGGTCTATATCACCGCCGACAAGCAGAAGAACGGCATCAAGGTGAACTTCAAGACCCGCCACAACATC
GAGGACGGCAGCGTGCAGCTCGCCGACCACTACCAGCAGAACACCCCCATCGGCGACGGCCCCGTGCTGC
TGCCCGACAACCACTACCTGAGCACCCAGTCCAAGCTGAGCAAAGACCCCAACGAGAAGCGCGATCACAT
GGTCCTGCTGGAGTTCGTGACCGCCGCCGGGATCACTCTCGGCATGGACGAGCTGTACAAGTAAGCGGCC
GCGACTCTAGATCATAATCAGCCATAC
