>Addgene plasmid #54114 | mEmerald-H2B-N-22 | addgene partial sequence | sequence record 91777 | EGFP-N 5'-CGTCGCCGTCCAGCTCGACCAG-3'
CCTTGCTCACCATGGTGGCGACCGGTGGATCCCGGGCCCGCGGTACCGTCGACTGCAGAATTCGAAGCTT
GAGCTCGAGCTTAGCGCTGGTGTACTTGGTGATGGCCTTAGTACCCTCGGACACGGCGTGCTTGGCCAAC
TCCCCAGGCAGCAGCAGGCGCACGGCCGTCTGGATCTCCCTGGAGGTGATGGTCGAGCGCTTGTTGTAAT
GCGCCAGGCGGGAAGCCTCACCTGCGATGCGCTCGAAAATGTCGTTCACAAACGAATTCATGATGCCCAT
GGCCTTGGACGAAATGCCGGTGTCAGGGTGGACCTGCTTCAGAACCTTGTACACATAGATGGAATAGCTC
TCCTTGCGGCTGCGCTTGCGCTTCTTGCCGCCTTTCTTCTGCGCCTTAGTCACCGCCTTCTTGGAGCCCT
TTTTCGGGGCGGGAGCAGACTTCGCTGGCTCTGGCATGGTGGCGCTAGCGGATCTGACGGTTCACTAAAC
CAGCTCTGCTTATATAGACCTCCCACCGTACACGCCTACCGCCCATTTGCGTCAATGGGGCGGAGTTGTT
ACGACATTTTGGAAAGTCCCGTTGATTTTGGTGCCAAAACAAACTCCCATTGACGTCAATGGGGTGGAGA
CTTGGAAATCCCCGTGAGTCAAACCGCTATCCACGCCCATTGATGTACTGCCAAAACCGCATCACCATGG
TAATAGCGATGACTAATACGTAGATGTACTGCCAAGTAGGAAAGTCCCATAAGGTCATGTACTGGGCATA
ATGCCAGGCGGGCCATTTACCGTCATTGACGTCAATAGG
