[The description below was written by a language model from this plasmid's Addgene catalogue record.]
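Description:
mEmerald-H2B-N-22 is a mammalian expression plasmid built on the mEmerald-N1 backbone (about 4.75 kb without the insert), an N1-style fluorescent protein fusion vector in which the gene of interest is placed upstream of the fluorescent protein. It is maintained in E. coli as a high-copy plasmid under kanamycin selection. It also carries a neomycin resistance marker, so transfected mammalian cells can be selected with G418, for instance to derive stable lines. No feature table accompanies the record, so the origin of replication and the other backbone elements are not itemised. The use of an SV40 polyA reverse sequencing primer does imply an SV40 polyadenylation signal downstream of the fusion.

The payload is human histone H2B (the H2BC11/HIST1H2BJ gene) expressed from the CMV promoter, a strong constitutive promoter in most mammalian cell types. H2B is fused through a 22 amino acid linker to mEmerald at its C terminus. The H2B coding sequence carries two recorded substitutions, D26G and V119I, and the record does not comment on their significance. mEmerald is a bright green GFP-derived fluorescent protein, listed here with excitation at 487 nm and emission at 509 nm.

Because H2B is a core nucleosome component, the fusion protein is incorporated into chromatin and labels the nucleus, matching the recorded nucleus/histone localisation. Constructs of this kind are typically used as live-cell markers for nuclei and chromatin, for example to follow chromosomes through mitosis, to count or track nuclei, or as a localisation reference in multicolour fluorescence microscopy.
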