Addgene plasmid #54114: mEmerald-H2B-N-22
Purpose: Localization: Nucleus/Histones, Excitation: 487, Emission: 509
Depositing lab: Michael Davidson. Depositing organization: Florida State University, Tallahassee.
Backbone
  Vector backbone: mEmerald-N1
  Backbone size w/o insert (bp): 4750
  Vector type: Mammalian Expression
  Selectable markers: Neomycin (select with G418)
Growth in bacteria
  Bacterial resistance: Kanamycin, 50 μg/mL
  Growth temperature: 37°C
  Growth strain: DH5alpha
  Copy number: High Copy
Gene/Insert
  Gene/Insert name: H2B (alt names: Human Histone H2B with 22 amino acid linker; NM_021058.3)
  Species: H. sapiens (human)
  Mutation: D26G and V119I in H2B
  Entrez Gene: H2BC11 (a.k.a. H2B/r, H2BFR, H2BJ, HIST1H2BJ)
  Promoter: CMV
  Tag / fusion protein: mEmerald (C terminal on backbone)
  Cloning method: Unknown
  Sequencing primers: 5′ CMV-F; 3′ SV40pA-R
Terms and licenses: Academic/Nonprofit Terms; Industry Terms
Depositor comments: Human Histone H2B with 22 amino acid linker . Excitation = 487; Emission = 509. Localization data: Nucleus/Histones
How to cite: mEmerald-H2B-N-22 was a gift from Michael Davidson (Addgene plasmid # 54114 ; http://n2t.net/addgene:54114 ; RRID:Addgene_54114)
